Addgene plasmid #79830: SAH0098-scrPX
Purpose: Transcriptional interference assessment; no interfering promoter (scrambled)
Depositing lab: Katja Arndt. Depositing organization: Universitaet Potsdam. Publication: Long-range transcriptional interference in E. coli used to construct a dual positive selection system for genetic switches. Hoffmann SA, Kruse SM, Arndt KM. Nucleic Acids Res. 2016 Jun 2;44(10):e95. doi: 10.1093/nar/gkw125. Epub 2016 Feb 29. PubMed 26932362.
Backbone
  Vector backbone: pSB4S5
  Backbone manufacturer: BioBrick
  Backbone size w/o insert (bp): 3510
  Total vector size (bp): 5071
Growth in bacteria
  Bacterial resistance: Spectinomycin, 50 μg/mL
  Growth temperature: 37°C
  Growth strain: DH5alpha
  Copy number: High Copy
Gene/Insert 1
  Gene/Insert name: Blue fluorescent protein
  Promoter: scrPX (no promoter activity)
  Cloning method: Restriction Enzyme; 5′ cloning site EcoRI (unknown if destroyed); 3′ cloning site HindIII (unknown if destroyed)
  Sequencing primers: 5′ pQE-RP
Gene/Insert 2
  Gene/Insert name: mCherry
  Promoter: bla P3
  Cloning method: Restriction Enzyme; 5′ cloning site PstI (unknown if destroyed); 3′ cloning site HindIII (unknown if destroyed)
  Sequencing primers: 5′ ATTACCGCCTTTGAGTGAGC
Terms and licenses: Academic/Nonprofit Terms; Industry Terms: Not Available to Industry
How to cite: SAH0098-scrPX was a gift from Katja Arndt (Addgene plasmid # 79830 ; http://n2t.net/addgene:79830 ; RRID:Addgene_79830)
