[The description below was written by a language model from this plasmid's Addgene catalogue record and pLannotate feature annotations shown in this document.]
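Description:
SAH0098-scrPX is a 5,071 bp bacterial reporter plasmid built on the BioBrick backbone pSB4S5 and designed for measuring transcriptional interference in E. coli. It replicates through the pSC101 origin together with the Rep101 (RepA) protein that this origin requires. The feature annotation describes pSC101 as a low-copy origin, whereas the catalogue entry lists the plasmid as high copy, a discrepancy the record does not resolve. Selection is by spectinomycin, conferred by the aadA (SmR) aminoglycoside adenylyltransferase gene. Short fragments annotated upstream of it (cat promoter, integrase and gentamicin acetyltransferase pieces) appear to be remnants of the resistance cassette's origin rather than functional genes.

The payload consists of two fluorescent protein genes placed in convergent, tail-to-tail orientation. These are a blue fluorescent protein (annotated as TagBFP) on the forward strand and mCherry on the reverse strand, separated by only a few bases, with no terminator annotated between them. mCherry is driven by the bla P3 promoter, detected as an AmpR promoter fragment just upstream of its coding sequence. The position upstream of the BFP gene, which would carry the interfering promoter, here holds scrPX, a scrambled sequence recorded as having no promoter activity. Several terminators (lambda t0, his operon, T3Te, tonB) flank the reporter unit and insulate it from the rest of the backbone.

With no transcription expected to run from the BFP side into the mCherry unit, this construct serves as the no-interference control. It gives the baseline red fluorescence against which related constructs carrying an active opposing promoter can be compared.
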