Features (pLannotate 1.2.2; 14 found; start..end, strand, type, name):
    202..1152    -  CDS            Rep101: RepA protein needed for replication with the pSC101 origin; rep101
   1200..1422    -  rep_origin     pSC101 ori: low-copy replication origin that requires the Rep101 protein
   1914..2008    -  terminator     lambda t0 terminator: transcription terminator from phage lambda
   2045..2104    +  terminator     his operon terminator: This putative transcriptin terminator from the E. coli his operon has a 2-bp deletion introduced during synthesis. Its efficiency has not been determined.
   2164..2193    -  terminator     T3Te terminator: phage T3 early transcription terminator
   2311..3009    +  CDS            TagBFP: TagBFP is a basic (constitutively fluorescent) blue fluorescent protein published in 2008, derived from Entacmaea quadricolor. It is reported to be a very rapidly-maturing monomer with very low acid sensitivity.
   3022..3729    -  CDS            mCherry: mCherry is a basic (constitutively fluorescent) red fluorescent protein published in 2004, derived from Discosoma sp.. It is reported to be a very rapidly-maturing monomer with low acid sensitivity.
   3765..3800    -  promoter       AmpR promoter (fragment): bla
   3842..3873    +  terminator     tonB terminator: bidirectional E. coli tonB-P14 transcription terminator
   3920..3960    -  terminator     bacterial terminator (fragment): putative bacterial transcription terminator
   3968..4060    +  promoter       cat promoter (fragment): promoter of the E. coli cat gene encoding chloramphenicol acetyltransferase
   4060..4131    -  CDS            int (fragment): INT2_ECOLX - Protein inferred from homology: Swiss-Prot protein existence level 3. Putative integrase believed to be involved in the insertion of antibiotic resistance genes into plasmids and transposons. From Escherichia coli.
   4217..4273    +  CDS            GmR (fragment): gentamycin acetyltransferase; aacC1; confers resistance to gentamycin
   4280..5059    +  CDS            SmR: aminoglycoside adenylyltransferase (Murphy, 1985); aadA; confers resistance to spectinomycin and streptomycin
>Addgene plasmid #79830 | SAH0098-scrPX | depositor full sequence | sequence record 149522 | SAH0098-scrPX sequence 5071 bps
GTTACATTGTCGATCTGTTCATGGTGAACAGCTTTAAATGCACCAAAAACTCGTAAAAGCTCTGATGTAT
CTATCTTTTTTACACCGTTTTCATCTGTGCATATGGACAGTTTTCCCTTTGATATCTAACGGTGAACAGT
TGTTCTACTTTTGTTTGTTAGTCTTGATGCTTCACTGATAGATACAAGAGCCATAAGAACCTCAGATCCT
TCCGTATTTAGCCAGTATGTTCTCTAGTGTGGTTCGTTGTTTTTGCGTGAGCCATGAGAACGAACCATTG
AGATCATGCTTACTTTGCATGTCACTCAAAAATTTTGCCTCAAAACTGGTGAGCTGAATTTTTGCAGTTA
AAGCATCGTGTAGTGTTTTTCTTAGTCCGTTACGTAGGTAGGAATCTGATGTAATGGTTGTTGGTATTTT
GTCACCATTCATTTTTATCTGGTTGTTCTCAAGTTCGGTTACGAGATCCATTTGTCTATCTAGTTCAACT
TGGAAAATCAACGTATCAGTCGGGCGGCCTCGCTTATCAACCACCAATTTCATATTGCTGTAAGTGTTTA
AATCTTTACTTATTGGTTTCAAAACCCATTGGTTAAGCCTTTTAAACTCATGGTAGTTATTTTCAAGCAT
TAACATGAACTTAAATTCATCAAGGCTAATCTCTATATTTGCCTTGTGAGTTTTCTTTTGTGTTAGTTCT
TTTAATAACCACTCATAAATCCTCATAGAGTATTTGTTTTCAAAAGACTTAACATGTTCCAGATTATATT
TTATGAATTTTTTTAACTGGAAAAGATAAGGCAATATCTCTTCACTAAAAACTAATTCTAATTTTTCGCT
TGAGAACTTGGCATAGTTTGTCCACTGGAAAATCTCAAAGCCTTTAACCAAAGGATTCCTGATTTCCACA
GTTCTCGTCATCAGCTCTCTGGTTGCTTTAGCTAATACACCATAAGCATTTTCCCTACTGATGTTCATCA
TCTGAGCGTATTGGTTATAAGTGAACGATACCGTCCGTTCTTTCCTTGTAGGGTTTTCAATCGTGGGGTT
GAGTAGTGCCACACAGCATAAAATTAGCTTGGTTTCATGCTCCGTTAAGTCATAGCGACTAATCGCTAGT
TCATTTGCTTTGAAAACAACTAATTCAGACATACATCTCAATTGGTCTAGGTGATTTTAATCACTATACC
AATTGAGATGGGCTAGTCAATGATAATTACATGTCCTTTTCCTTTGAGTTGTGGGTATCTGTAAATTCTG
CTAGACCTTTGCTGGAAAACTTGTAAATTCTGCTAGACCCTCTGTAAATTCCGCTAGACCTTTGTGTGTT
TTTTTTGTTTATATTCAAGTGGTTATAATTTATAGAATAAAGAAAGAATAAAAAAAGATAAAAAGAATAG
ATCCCAGCCCTGTGTATAACTCACTACTTTAGTCAGTTCCGCAGTATTACAAAAGGATGTCGCAAACGCT
GTTTGCTCCTCTACAAAACAGACCTTAAAACCCTAAAGGCTTAAGTAGCACCCTCGCAAGCTCGGGCAAA
TCGCTGAATATTCCTTTTGTCTCCGACCATCAGGCACCTGAGTCGCTGTCTTTTTCGTGACATTCAGTTC
GCTGCGCTCACGGCTCTGGCAGTGAATGGGGGTAAATGGCACTACAGGCGCCTTTTATGGATTCATGCAA
GGAAACTACCCATAATACAAGAAAAGCCCGTCACGGGCTTCTCAGGGCGTTTTATGGCGGGTCTGCTATG
TGGTGCTATCTGACTTTTTGCTGTTCAGCAGTTCCTGCCCTCTGATTTTCCAGTCTGACCACTTCGGATT
ATCCCGTGACAGGTCATTCAGACTGGCTAATGCACCCAGTAAGGCAGCGGTATCATCAACAGGCTTACCC
GTCTTACTGTCCCTAGTGCTTGGATTCTCACCAATAAAAAACGCCCGGCGGCAACCGAGCGTTCTGAACA
AATCCAGATGGAGTTCTGAGGTCATTACTGGATCTATCAACAGGAGTCCAAGCGAGCTCGTAAACTTGGT
CTGACAGCTCTAGCTCCGGCAAAAAAACGGGCAAGGTGTCACCACCCTGCCCTTTTTCTTTAAAACCGAA
AAGATTACTTCGCGTTTGCCACCTGACGTCTAAGAAAAGGAATATTCAGCAATTTGCCCGTGCCGAAGAA
AGGCCCACCCGTGAAGGTGAGCCAGTGAGTTGATTGCTACGTAATTAGTTAGTTAGCCCTTAGTGACTCG
AATTCACGTACCGATGTGTTTAACAAATTGGTCAGGATTTATCTCTAGAGTCACACAGGAAACCTACTAG
ATGAGCGAGCTGATTAAGGAGAACATGCACATGAAGCTGTACATGGAGGGCACCGTGGACAACCATCACT
TCAAGTGCACATCCGAGGGCGAAGGCAAGCCCTACGAGGGCACCCAGACCATGAGAATCAAGGTGGTCGA
GGGCGGCCCTCTCCCCTTCGCCTTCGACATCCTGGCTACTAGCTTCCTCTACGGCAGCAAGACCTTCATC
AACCACACCCAGGGCATCCCCGACTTCTTCAAGCAGTCCTTCCCTGAGGGCTTCACATGGGAGAGAGTCA
CCACATACGAAGACGGGGGCGTGCTGACCGCTACCCAGGACACCAGCCTCCAGGACGGCTGCCTCATCTA
CAACGTCAAGATCAGAGGGGTGAACTTCACATCCAACGGCCCTGTGATGCAGAAGAAAACACTCGGCTGG
GAGGCCTTCACCGAGACGCTGTACCCCGCTGACGGCGGCCTGGAAGGCAGAAACGACATGGCCCTGAAGC
TCGTGGGCGGGAGCCATCTGATCGCAAACATCAAGACCACATATAGATCCAAGAAACCCGCTAAGAACCT
CAAGATGCCTGGCGTCTACTATGTGGACTACAGACTGGAAAGAATCAAGGAGGCCAACAACGAGACCTAC
GTCGAGCAGCACGAGGTGGCAGTGGCCAGATACTGCGACCTCCCTAGCAAACTGGGGCACAAGCTAAATT
AAAAGCTTTTACTTGTACAGCTCGTCCATGCCGCCGGTGGAGTGGCGGCCCTCGGCGCGTTCGTACTGTT
CCACGATGGTGTAGTCCTCGTTGTGGGAGGTGATGTCCAACTTGATGTTGACGTTGTAGGCGCCGGGCAG
CTGCACGGGCTTCTTGGCCTTGTAGGTGGTCTTGACCTCAGCGTCGTAGTGGCCGCCGTCCTTCAGCTTC
AGCCTCTGCTTGATCTCGCCCTTCAGGGCGCCGTCCTCGGGGTACATCCGCTCGGAGGAGGCCTCCCAGC
CCATGGTCTTCTTCTGCATTACGGGGCCGTCGGAGGGGAAGTTGGTGCCGCGCAGCTTCACCTTGTAGAT
GAACTCGCCGTCCTGCAAGGAGGAGTCCTGGGTCACGGTCACCACGCCGCCGTCCTCGAAGTTCATCACG
CGCTCCCACTTGAAGCCCTCGGGGAAGGACAGCTTCAAGTAGTCGGGGATGTCGGCGGGGTGCTTCACGT
AGGCCTTGGAGCCGTACATGAACTGAGGGGACAGGATGTCCCAGGCGAAGGGCAGGGGGCCACCCTTGGT
CACCTTCAGCTTGGCGGTCTGGGTGCCCTCGTAGGGGCGGCCCTCGCCCTCGCCCTCGATCTCGAACTCG
TGGCCGTTCACGGAGCCCTCCATGTGCACCTTGAAGCGCATGAACTCCTTGATGATGGCCATGTTATCCT
CCTCGCCCTTGCTCACCATTTATTACCTCCCGCCTGATTAATATTGAAACTAACCAGGGTTATTGTCTCA
TGAGCGGATACATATTTGAACTGCAGGAGTCACTAAGGGTTAGTTAGTTAGATTAGCAGAAAGTCAAAAG
CCTCCGACCGGAGGCTTTTGACTAAAACTTCCCTTGGGGTTATCATTGGGGCTCACTCAAAGGCGGTAAT
CAGATAAAAAAAATCCTTAGCTTTCGCTAAGGATGATTTCTGCTAGTGTAAGAGGTTCCAACTTTCACCA
TAATGAAATAAGATCACTACCGGGCGTATTTTTTGAGTTATCGAGATTTTCAGGAGCTAAGGAAGCTAAA
ATGCGCTTACGCAACTGGTCCAGAACCTTGACCGAACGCAGCGGTGGTAACGGCGCAGTGGCGGTTTTCA
TGGCTTGTTATGACTGTTTTTTTGGGGTACAGTCTATGCCTCGGGCATCCAAGCAGCAAGCGCGTTACGC
CGTGGGTCGATGTTTGATGTTATGGAGCAGCAACGATGTTACGCAGCAGGGCAGTCGCCCTAAAACAAAG
TTAAACATCATGAGGGAAGCGGTGATCGCCGAAGTATCGACTCAACTATCAGAGGTAGTTGGCGTCATCG
AGCGCCATCTCGAACCGACGTTGCTGGCCGTACATTTGTACGGCTCCGCAGTGGATGGCGGCCTGAAGCC
ACACAGTGATATTGATTTGCTGGTTACGGTGACCGTAAGGCTTGATGAAACAACGCGGCGAGCTTTGATC
AACGACCTTTTGGAAACTTCGGCTTCCCCTGGAGAGAGCGAGATTCTCCGCGCTGTAGAAGTCACCATTG
TTGTGCACGACGACATCATTCCGTGGCGTTATCCAGCTAAGCGCGAACTGCAATTTGGAGAATGGCAGCG
CAATGACATTCTTGCAGGTATCTTCGAGCCAGCCACGATCGACATTGATCTGGCTATCTTGCTGACAAAA
GCAAGAGAACATAGCGTTGCCTTGGTAGGTCCAGCGGCGGAGGAACTCTTTGATCCGGTTCCTGAACAGG
ATCTATTTGAGGCGCTAAATGAAACCTTAACGCTATGGAACTCGCCGCCCGACTGGGCTGGCGATGAGCG
AAATGTAGTGCTTACGTTGTCCCGCATTTGGTACAGCGCAGTAACCGGCAAAATCGCGCCGAAGGATGTC
GCTGCCGACTGGGCAATGGAGCGCCTGCCGGCCCAGTATCAGCCCGTCATACTTGAAGCTAGACAGGCTT
ATCTTGGACAAGAAGAAGATCGCTTGGCCTCGCGCGCAGATCAGTTGGAAGAATTTGTCCACTACGTGAA
AGGCGAGATCACCAAGGTAATAGGTAAATAA
