>Addgene plasmid #79830 | SAH0098-scrPX | addgene partial sequence | sequence record 153981 | BFP-F 5'-CCTTCACCGAGACGCTGTA-3'
CGACATGGCCCTGAAGCTCGTGGGCGGGAGCCATCTGATCGCAAACATCAAGACCACATATAGATCCAAG
AAACCCGCTAAGAACCTCAAGATGCCTGGCGTCTACTATGTGGACTACAGACTGGAAAGAATCAAGGAGG
CCAACAACGAGACCTACGTCGAGCAGCACGAGGTGGCAGTGGCCAGATACTGCGACCTCCCTAGCAAACT
GGGGCACAAGCTAAATTAAAAGCTTTTACTTGTACAGCTCGTCCATGCCGCCGGTGGAGTGGCGGCCCTC
GGCGCGTTCGTACTGTTCCACGATGGTGTAGTCCTCGTTGTGGGAGGTGATGTCCAACTTGATGTTGACG
TTGTAGGCGCCGGGCAGCTGCACGGGCTTCTTGGCCTTGTAGGTGGTCTTGACCTCAGCGTCGTAGTGGC
CGCCGTCCTTCAGCTTCAGCCTCTGCTTGATCTCGCCCTTCAGGGCGCCGTCCTCGGGGTACATCCGCTC
GGAGGAGGCCTCCCAGCCCATGGTCTTCTTCTGCATTACGGGGCCGTCGGAGGGGAAGTTGGTGCCGCGC
AGCTTCACCTTGTAGATGAACTCGCCGTCCTGCAAGGAGGAGTCCTGGGTCACGGTCACCACGCCGCCGT
CCTCGAAGTTCATCACGCGCTCCCACTTGAAGCC
