>Addgene plasmid #79830 | SAH0098-scrPX | addgene partial sequence | sequence record 154001 | mTagBFP-R 5'-gtgccctccatgtacagctt-3'
CTCGCTCATCTAGTAGGTTTCCTGTGTGACTCTAGAGATAAATCCTGACCAATTTGTTAAACACATCGGT
ACGTGAATTCGAGTCACTAAGGGCTAACTAACTAATTACGTAGCAATCAACTCACTGGCTCACCTTCACG
GGTGGGCCTTTCTTCGGCACGGGCAAATTGCTGAATATTCCTTTTCTTAGACGTCAGGTGGCAAACGCGA
AGTAATCTTTTCGGTTTTAAAGAAAAAGGGCAGGGTGGTGACACCTTGCCCGTTTTTTTGCCGGAGCTAG
AGCTGTCAGACCAAGTTTACGAGCTCGCTTGGACTCCTGTTGATAGATCCAGTAATGACCTCAGAACTCC
ATCTGGATTTGTTCAGAACGCTCGGTTGCCGCCGGGCGTTTTTTATTGGTGAGAATCCAAGCACTAGGGA
CAGTAAGACGGGTAAGCCTGTTGATGATACCGCTGCCTTACTGGGTGCATTAGCCAGTCTGAATGACCTG
TCACGGGATAATCCGAAGTGGTCAGACTGGAAAATCAGAGGGCAGGAACTGCTGAACAGCAAAAAGTCAG
ATAGCACCACATAGCAGACCCGCCATAAAACGCCCTGAGAAGCCCGTGACGGGCTTTTCTTGTATTATGG
GTAGTTTCCTTGCATGAATCCATAAAAGGCGCCTGTAGTGCCATTTACCCCCATTCACTGCCAGAGCCGT
GAGCGCAGCGAACTGAATGTCACGAAAAAGACAGCGACTCAGGTGCCTGATGGTCGGAGACAAAAGGAAT
ATTCAGCGATTTGCCCGAGCTTGCGAGGGTGCTACTTAAGCCTTTAGGGTTTTAAGGTCTGTTTTGTAGA
GGAGCAAACAGCGTTTGCGACATCCTTTTGTAATACTGCGGAACTGACTAAAGTAGTGAGTTATACACAG
GGCTGGGATCTATTCTTTTTATCTTTTTTTATTCTTTCTTTA
